Addgene plasmid #136837: pEBTetBl-CLIP-plk4
Purpose: Mammalian expression of the centrosomal protein plk4 N-terminally fused to CLIP-tag
Depositing lab: Kai Johnsson. Publication: Selective chemical crosslinking reveals a Cep57-Cep63-Cep152 centrosomal complex. Lukinavicius G, Lavogina D, Orpinell M, Umezawa K, Reymond L, Garin N, Gonczy P, Johnsson K. Curr Biol. 2013 Feb 4;23(3):265-70. doi: 10.1016/j.cub.2012.12.030. Epub 2013 Jan 17. PubMed 23333316.
Backbone
  Vector backbone: pEBTetBl
  Backbone size w/o insert (bp): 10945
  Vector type: Mammalian Expression
  Selectable markers: Blasticidin
Growth in bacteria
  Bacterial resistance: Ampicillin, 100 μg/mL
  Growth temperature: 37°C
  Growth strain: DH5alpha
  Copy number: High Copy
Gene/Insert
  Gene/Insert name: CLIP-plk4
  Species: H. sapiens (human), Synthetic
  Insert size (bp): 3786
  Entrez Gene: PLK4 (a.k.a. MCCRP2, SAK, STK18)
  Promoter: CMV-TetO2
  Tag / fusion protein: FLAG-tag / His-tag (N terminal on insert)
  Cloning method: Gateway Cloning
  Sequencing primers: 5′ CMV_Fwd; 3′ BGH_Rev
Terms and licenses: Academic/Nonprofit Terms; Industry Terms: Not Available to Industry
How to cite: pEBTetBl-CLIP-plk4 was a gift from Kai Johnsson (Addgene plasmid # 136837 ; http://n2t.net/addgene:136837 ; RRID:Addgene_136837)
