[The description below was written by a language model from this plasmid's Addgene catalogue record and pLannotate feature annotations shown in this document.]
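Description:
pEBTetBl-CLIP-plk4 is an episomal, tetracycline-regulated mammalian expression plasmid that produces human PLK4, the serine/threonine kinase governing centriole duplication, fused at its N terminus to the CLIP-tag. It is built on the pEBTetBl backbone. This backbone carries the Epstein-Barr virus oriP origin and the EBNA1 gene, which together allow the plasmid to replicate and persist extrachromosomally in human cells. Short flanking fragments of neighbouring EBV genes are carry-over from the viral segment. In E. coli the plasmid is maintained at high copy through a ColE1/pUC-type origin with ampicillin resistance. Transfected mammalian cells are selected with blasticidin through a BSD cassette driven by the SV40 promoter and ended by an SV40 poly(A) signal.

The expression unit uses the CMV enhancer and promoter followed by two tet operator sites (CMV-TetO2). The feature annotation reports these operators as fragments of other tet-responsive promoters. A separate cassette on the same plasmid expresses TetR, with an RSV promoter, an SV40 promoter fragment and a rabbit β-globin intron annotated upstream of the coding sequence and an SV40 poly(A) signal after it. TetR keeps the transgene silent until tetracycline or doxycycline releases it from the operators, so regulation is contained in a single vector. The open reading frame begins with the recorded FLAG and His tags, of which only a His stretch is annotated. Next comes an MGMT-derived segment corresponding to the CLIP-tag, an engineered alkyltransferase that covalently reacts with benzylcytosine substrates. PLK4 follows, flanked by the attB1 and attB2 sites left by Gateway cloning, and the transcript ends at a bGH poly(A) signal. The associated work used selective chemical crosslinking of tagged proteins to probe centrosomal complexes, in line with the use of this construct for inducible expression and covalent labelling or crosslinking of PLK4.
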