Features (pLannotate 1.2.2; 31 found; start..end, strand, type, name):
     85..196     +  polyA_signal   bGH poly(A) signal: bovine growth hormone polyadenylation signal
    737..2294    -  rep_origin     oriP (fragment): Epstein-Barr virus oriP replication origin (Yates et al., 2000)
   2407..2625    -  CDS            gL (fragment): GL_EBVB9 - Experimental evidence at protein level: Swiss-Prot protein existence level 1. The heterodimer glycoprotein H-glycoprotein L is required for the fusion of viral and plasma membranes leading to virus entry into the host cell. Acts as a functional inhibitor of gH and maintains gH in an inhibited form. Upon binding to host integrins, gL dissociates from gH leading to activation of the viral fusion glycoproteins gB and gH. Fusion of EBV with B-lymphocytes requires the additional receptor- binding protein gp42, which forms a complex with gH/gL. The heterodimer gH/gL targets also host EPHA
   2708..4633    -  CDS            EBNA1: Epstein-Barr nuclear antigen 1, also known as EBNA-1 crucial for latent viral infection, and for episomal amplification of vectors containing the oriP origin (Okita et al., 2013)
   4671..5015    -  CDS            BRRF2_EBVB9 (fragment): Protein inferred from homology: Swiss-Prot protein existence level 3. From Epstein-Barr virus (strain B95-8) (HHV-4) (Human herpesvirus 4).
   5018..5041    -  promoter       tet promoter (fragment): E. coli promoter for tetracycline efflux protein gene
   5154..5258    +  promoter       AmpR promoter: bla
   5259..6119    +  CDS            AmpR: β-lactamase; bla; confers resistance to ampicillin, carbenicillin, and related antibiotics
   6290..6878    +  rep_origin     ori: high-copy-number ColE1/pMB1/pBR322/pUC origin of replication
   6924..7047    -  CDS            TcR (fragment): tetracycline efflux protein; tet; confers resistance to tetracycline
   7085..7382    +  promoter       SV40 promoter: SV40 enhancer and early promoter
   7404..7802    +  CDS            BSD: blasticidin S deaminase; Aspergillus terreus BSD; confers resistance to blasticidin
   7846..7980    +  polyA_signal   SV40 poly(A) signal: SV40 polyadenylation signal
   8102..8154    -  misc_feature   bom (fragment): basis of mobility region from pBR322
   8285..8378    +  ncRNA          Retro dr1: Accession: RF00214 - Retrovirus direct repeat 1 (dr1)
   8414..8675    +  promoter       RSV promoter: Rous sarcoma virus enhancer/promoter
   8701..8761    +  promoter       SV40 promoter (fragment): SV40 early promoter
   8792..9364    +  intron         β-globin intron: intron from rabbit β-globin gene
   9419..9437    +  promoter       T7 promoter: promoter for bacteriophage T7 RNA polymerase
   9448..10068   +  CDS            tetR: TETR2_ECOLX - Experimental evidence at protein level: Swiss-Prot protein existence level 1. TetR is the repressor of the tetracycline resistance element; its N-terminal region forms a helix-turn-helix structure and binds DNA. Binding of tetracycline to TetR reduces the repressor affinity for the tetracycline resistance gene (tetA) promoter operator sites. From Escherichia coli.
  10110..10231   +  polyA_signal   SV40 poly(A) signal: SV40 polyadenylation signal
  10286..10665   +  enhancer       CMV enhancer: human cytomegalovirus immediate early enhancer
  10666..10869   +  promoter       CMV promoter: human cytomegalovirus (CMV) immediate early promoter
  10871..10890   +  promoter       PLtetO-1 promoter (fragment): modified phage lambda PL promoter with tet operator sites (Lutz and Bujard, 1997)
  10892..10911   +  promoter       PLtetO-1 promoter (fragment): modified phage lambda PL promoter with tet operator sites (Lutz and Bujard, 1997)
  10919..10952   +  promoter       TRE3GV promoter (fragment): 3rd-generation Tet-responsive promoter that can be activated by binding of Tet-On® 3G, optimized for retroviral and lentiviral vectors
  11068..11085   +  CDS            9xHis (fragment): 9xHis affinity tag
  11086..11628   +  CDS            MGMT (fragment): MGMT_HUMAN - Experimental evidence at protein level: Swiss-Prot protein existence level 1. Involved in the cellular defense against the biological effects of O6-methylguanine (O6-MeG) and O4-methylthymine (O4-MeT) in DNA. Repairs the methylated nucleobase in DNA by stoichiometrically transferring the methyl group to a cysteine residue in the enzyme. This is a suicide reaction: the enzyme is irreversibly inactivated. From Homo sapiens (Human).
  11671..11695   +  protein_bind   attB1: mutant version of attB; recombination site for the Gateway® BP reaction BP Clonase™
  11698..14607   +  CDS            PLK4: PLK4_HUMAN - Also known as SAK, STK18. Experimental evidence at protein level: Swiss-Prot protein existence level 1. Serine/threonine-protein kinase that plays a central role in centriole duplication. Able to trigger procentriole formation on the surface of the parental centriole cylinder, leading to the recruitment of centriole biogenesis proteins such as SASS6, CENPJ/CPAP, CCP110, CEP135 and gamma-tubulin. When overexpressed, it is able to induce centrosome amplification through the simultaneous generation of multiple procentrioles adjoining each parental centriole during S phase. Phosphoryl
  14615..14      -  protein_bind   attB2 (across the origin): mutant version of attB; recombination site for the Gateway® BP reaction BP Clonase™
>Addgene plasmid #136837 | pEBTetBl-CLIP-plk4 | addgene full sequence | sequence record 276272 | Addgene NGS Result
TTGTACAAAGTGGTGATGGCAGCTAGCGGCGCGCCCGGCCGCTCGAGTCTAGAGGGCCCGTTTAAACCCG
CTGATCAGCCTCGACTGTGCCTTCTAGTTGCCAGCCATCTGTTGTTTGCCCCTCCCCCGTGCCTTCCTTG
ACCCTGGAAGGTGCCACTCCCACTGTCCTTTCCTAATAAAATGAGGAAATTGCATCGCATTGTCTGAGTA
GGTGTCATTCTATTCTGGGGGGTGGGGTGGGGCAGGACAGCAAGGGGGAGGATTGGGAAGACAATAGCAG
GCTAGAGGATCGATCCCCGCCCCGGACGAACTAAACCTGACTACGACATCTCTGCCCCTTCTTCGCGGGG
CAGTGCATGTAATCCCTTCAGTTGGTTGGTACAACTTGCCAACTGGGCCCTGTTCCACATGTGACACGGG
GGGGGACCAAACACAAAGGGGTTCTCTGACTGTAGTTGACATCCTTATAAATGGATGTGCACATTTGCCA
ACACTGAGTGGCTTTCATCCTGGAGCAGACTTTGCAGTCTGTGGACTGCAACACAACATTGCCTTTATGT
GTAACTCTTGGCTGAAGCTCTTACACCAATGCTGGGGGACATGTACCTCCCAGGGGCCCAGGAAGACTAC
GGGAGGCTACACCAACGTCAATCAGAGGGGCCTGTGTAGCTACCGATAAGCGGACCCTCAAGAGGGCATT
AGCAATAGTGTTTATAAGGCCCCCTTGTTAACCCTAAACGGGTAGCATATGCTTCCCGGGTAGTAGTATA
TACTATCCAGACTAACCCTAATTCAATAGCATATGTTACCCAACGGGAAGCATATGCTATCGAATTAGGG
TTAGTAAAAGGGTCCTAAGGAACAGCGATATCTCCCACCCCATGAGCTGTCACGGTTTTATTTACATGGG
GTCAGGATTCCACGAGGGTAGTGAACCATTTTAGTCACAAGGGCAGTGGCTGAAGATCAAGGAGCGGGCA
GTGAACTCTCCTGAATCTTCGCCTGCTTCTTCATTCTCCTTCGTTTAGCTAATAGAATAACTGCTGAGTT
GTGAACAGTAAGGTGTATGTGAGGTGCTCGAAAACAAGGTTTCAGGTGACGCCCCCAGAATAAAATTTGG
ACGGGGGGTTCAGTGGTGGCATTGTGCTATGACACCAATATAACCCTCACAAACCCCTTGGGCAATAAAT
ACTAGTGTAGGAATGAAACATTCTGAATATCTTTAACAATAGAAATCCATGGGGTGGGGACAAGCCGTAA
AGACTGGATGTCCATCTCACACGAATTTATGGCTATGGGCAACACATAATCCTAGTGCAATATGATACTG
GGGTTATTAAGATGTGTCCCAGGCAGGGACCAAGACAGGTGAACCATGTTGTTACACTCTATTTGTAACA
AGGGGAAAGAGAGTGGACGCCGACAGCAGCGGACTCCACTGGTTGTCTCTAACACCCCCGAAAATTAAAC
GGGGCTCCACGCCAATGGGGCCCATAAACAAAGACAAGTGGCCACTCTTTTTTTTGAAATTGTGGAGTGG
GGGCACGCGTCAGCCCCCACACGCCGCCCTGCGGTTTTGGACTGTAAAATAAGGGTGTAATAACTTGGCT
GATTGTAACCCCGCTAACCACTGCGGTCAAACCACTTGCCCACAAAACCACTAATGGCACCCCGGGGAAT
ACCTGCATAAGTAGGTGGGCGGGCCAAGATAGGGGCGCGATTGCTGCGATCTGGAGGACAAATTACACAC
ACTTGCGCCTGAGCGCCAAGCACAGGGTTGTTGGTCCTCATATTCACGAGGTCGCTGAGAGCACGGTGGG
CTAATGTTGCCATGGGTAGCATATACTACCCAAATATCTGGATAGCATATGCTATCCTAATCTATATCTG
GGTAGCATAGGCTATCCTAATCTATATCTGGGTAGTATATGCTATCCTAATCTGTATCCGGGTAGCATAT
GCTATCCTAATAGAGATTAGGGTAGTATATGCTATCCTAATTTATATCTGGGTAGCATATACTACCCAAA
TATCTGGATAGCATATGCTATCCTAATCTATATCTGGGTAGCATATGCTATCCTAATCTATATCTGGGTA
GCATAGGCTATCCTAATCTATATCTGGGTAGCATATGCTATCCTAATCTATATCTGGGTAGTATATGCTA
TCCTAATTTATATCTGGGTAGCATAGGCTATCCTAATCTATATCTGGGTAGCATATGCTATCCTAATCTA
TATCTGGGTAGTATATGCTATCCTAATCTGTATCCGGGTAGCATATGCTATCCTCATGCATATACAGTCA
GCATATGATACCCAGTAGTAGAGTGGGAGTGCTATCCTTTGCATATGCCGCCACCTCCCAAGGGGGCGTG
AATTTTCGCTGCTTGTCCTTTTCCTGCTGGTTGCTCCCATTCTTAGGTGAATTTAAGGAGGCCAGGCTAA
AGCCGTCGCATGTCTGATTGCTCACCAGGTAAATGTCGCTAATGTTTTCCAACGCGAGAAGGTGTTGAGC
GCGGAGCTGAGTGACGTGACAACATGGGTATGCCCAATTGCCCCATGTTGGGAGGACGAAAATGGTGACA
AGACAGATGGCCAGAAATACACCAACAGCACGCATGATGTCTACTGGGGATTTATTCTTTAGTGCGGGGG
AATACACGGCTTTTAATACGATTGAGGGCGTCTCCTAACAAGTTACATCACTCCTGCCCTTCCTCACCCT
CATCTCCATCACCTCCTTCATCTCCGTCATCTCCGTCATCACCCTCCGCGGCAGCCCCTTCCACCATAGG
TGGAAACCAGGGAGGCAAATCTACTCCATCGTCAAAGCTGCACACAGTCACCCTGATATTGCAGGTAGGA
GCGGGCTTTGTCATAACAAGGTCCTTAATCGCATCCTTCAAAACCTCAGCAAATATATGAGTTTGTAAAA
AGACCATGAAATAACAGACAATGGACTCCCTTAGCGGGCCAGGTTGTGGGCCGGGTCCAGGGGCCATTCC
AAAGGGGAGACGACTCAATGGTGTAAGACGACATTGTGGAATAGCAAGGGCAGTTCCTCGCCTTAGGTTG
TAAAGGGAGGTCTTACTACCTCCATATACGAACACACCGGCGACCCAAGTTCCTTCGTCGGTAGTCCTTT
CTACGTGACTCCTAGCCAGGAGAGCTCTTAAACCTTCTGCAATGTTCTCAAATTTCGGGTTGGAACCTCC
TTGACCACGATGCTTTCCAAACCACCCTCCTTTTTTGCGCCTGCCTCCATCACCCTGACCCCGGGGTCCA
GTGCTTGGGCCTTCTCCTGGGTCATCTGCGGGGCCCTGCTCTATCGCTCCCGGGGGCACGTCAGGCTCAC
CATCTGGGCCACCTTCTTGGTGGTATTCAAAATAATCGGCTTCCCCTACAGGGTGGAAAAATGGCCTTCT
ACCTGGAGGGGGCCTGCGCGGTGGAGACCCGGATGATGATGACTGACTACTGGGACTCCTGGGCCTCTTT
TCTCCACGTCCACGACCTCTCCCCCTGGCTCTTTCACGACTTCCCCCCCTGGCTCTTTCACGTCCTCTAC
CCCGGCGGCCTCCACTACCTCCTCGACCCCGGCCTCCACTACCTCCTCGACCCCGGCCTCCACTGCCTCC
TCGACCCCGGCCTCCACCTCCTGCTCCTGCCCCTCCTGCTCCTGCCCCTCCTCCTGCTCCTGCCCCTCCT
GCCCCTCCTGCTCCTGCCCCTCCTGCCCCTCCTGCTCCTGCCCCTCCTGCCCCTCCTGCTCCTGCCCCTC
CTGCCCCTCCTCCTGCTCCTGCCCCTCCTGCCCCTCCTCCTSCTCCTGCCCCBCCTGCCCCTCCTSCTCC
TGCCCCTCCTGCCCCTCCTGCTCCTGCCCCTCCTGCCCCTCCTGCTCCTGCCCCTCCTGCTCCTGCCCCT
CCTGCTCCTGCCCCTCCTGCTCCTGCCCCTCCTGCCCCTCCTYCCCCTCCTCCTGCTCCTGCCCCTCCTG
CTCCTGCCCCTCCTGCCCCTCCTGCCCCTCCTGCTCCTGCCCCTCCTCCTGCTCCTGCCCCTCCTGCCCC
TCCTGCYCCTCCYCCTSCTCCTGCCCCTCCTGCCCCTCCTCCTGCTCCTGCCCCTCCTCCTGCTCCTGCC
CCTCCTKCCCCTCCTGCCCCTCCTCCTGCTCCTGCCCCTCCTGCCCCTCCTCCTGCTCCTGCCCCTCCTC
CTGCTCCTGCCCCTCCTGCCCCTCCTGCCCCTCCTCCTGCTCCTGCCCCTCCTCCTGCTCCTGCCCCTCC
TGCCCCTCCTGCCCCTCCTGCCCCTCCTCCTGCTCCTGCCCCTCCTCCTGCTCCTGCCCCTCCTGCTCCT
GCCCCTCCCGCTCCTGCTCCTGCTCCTGTTCCACCGTGGGTCCCTTTGCAGCCAATGCAACTTGGACGTT
TTTGGGGTCTCCGGACACCATCTCTATGTCTTGGCCCTGATCCTGAGCCGCCCGGGGCTCCTGGTCTTCC
GCCTCCTCGTCCTCGTCCTCTTCCCCGTCCTCGTCCATGGTTATCACCCCCTCTTCTTTGAGGTCCACTG
CCGCCGGAGCCTTCTGGTCCAGATGTGTCTCCCTTCTCTCCTAGGCCATTTCCAGGTCCTGTACCTGGCC
CCTCGTCAGACATGATTCACACTAAAAGAGATCAATAGACATCTTTATTAGACGACGCTCAGTGAATACA
GGGAGTGCAGACTCCTGCCCCCTCCAACAGCCCCCCCACCCTCATCCCCTTCATGGTCGCTGTCAGACAG
ATCCAGGTCTGAAAATTCCCCATCCTCCGAACCATCCTCGTCCTCATCACCAATTACTCGCAGCCCGGAA
AACTCCCGCTGAACATCCTCAAGATTTGCGTCCTGAGCCTCAAGCCAGGCCTCAAATTCCTCGTCCCCCT
TTTTGCTGGACGGTAGGGATGGGGATTCTCGGGACCCCTCCTCTTCCTCTTCAAGGTCACCAGACAGAGA
TGCTACTGGGGCAACGGAAGAAAAGCTGGGTGCGGCCTGTGAGGATCAGCTTATCGATGATAAGCTGTCA
AACATGAGAATTCTTGAAGACGAAAGGGCCTCGTGATACGCCTATTTTTATAGGTTAATGTCATGATAAT
AATGGTTTCTTAGACGTCAGGTGGCACTTTTCGGGGAAATGTGCGCGGAACCCCTATTTGTTTATTTTTC
TAAATACATTCAAATATGTATCCGCTCATGAGACAATAACCCTGATAAATGCTTCAATAATATTGAAAAA
GGAAGAGTATGAGTATTCAACATTTCCGTGTCGCCCTTATTCCCTTTTTTGCGGCATTTTGCCTTCCTGT
TTTTGCTCACCCAGAAACGCTGGTGAAAGTAAAAGATGCTGAAGATCAGTTGGGTGCACGAGTGGGTTAC
ATCGAACTGGATCTCAACAGCGGTAAGATCCTTGAGAGTTTTCGCCCCGAAGAACGTTTTCCAATGATGA
GCACTTTTAAAGTTCTGCTATGTGGCGCGGTATTATCCCGTGTTGACGCCGGGCAAGAGCAACTCGGTCG
CCGCATACACTATTCTCAGAATGACTTGGTTGAGTACTCACCAGTCACAGAAAAGCATCTTACGGATGGC
ATGACAGTAAGAGAATTATGCAGTGCTGCCATAACCATGAGTGATAACACTGCGGCCAACTTACTTCTGA
CAACGATCGGAGGACCGAAGGAGCTAACCGCTTTTTTGCACAACATGGGGGATCATGTAACTCGCCTTGA
TCGTTGGGAACCGGAGCTGAATGAAGCCATACCAAACGACGAGCGTGACACCACGATGCCTGCAGCAATG
GCAACAACGTTGCGCAAACTATTAACTGGCGAACTACTTACTCTAGCTTCCCGGCAACAATTAATAGACT
GGATGGAGGCGGATAAAGTTGCAGGACCACTTCTGCGCTCGGCCCTTCCGGCTGGCTGGTTTATTGCTGA
TAAATCTGGAGCCGGTGAGCGTGGGTCTCGCGGTATCATTGCAGCACTGGGGCCAGATGGTAAGCCCTCC
CGTATCGTAGTTATCTACACGACGGGGAGTCAGGCAACTATGGATGAACGAAATAGACAGATCGCTGAGA
TAGGTGCCTCACTGATTAAGCATTGGTAACTGTCAGACCAAGTTTACTCATATATACTTTAGATTGATTT
AAAACTTCATTTTTAATTTAAAAGGATCTAGGTGAAGATCCTTTTTGATAATCTCATGACCAAAATCCCT
TAACGTGAGTTTTCGTTCCACTGAGCGTCAGACCCCGTAGAAAAGATCAAAGGATCTTCTTGAGATCCTT
TTTTTCTGCGCGTAATCTGCTGCTTGCAAACAAAAAAACCACCGCTACCAGCGGTGGTTTGTTTGCCGGA
TCAAGAGCTACCAACTCTTTTTCCGAAGGTAACTGGCTTCAGCAGAGCGCAGATACCAAATACTGTCCTT
CTAGTGTAGCCGTAGTTAGGCCACCACTTCAAGAACTCTGTAGCACCGCCTACATACCTCGCTCTGCTAA
TCCTGTTACCAGTGGCTGCTGCCAGTGGCGATAAGTCGTGTCTTACCGGGTTGGACTCAAGACGATAGTT
ACCGGATAAGGCGCAGCGGTCGGGCTGAACGGGGGGTTCGTGCACACAGCCCAGCTTGGAGCGAACGACC
TACACCGAACTGAGATACCTACAGCGTGAGCTATGAGAAAGCGCCACGCTTCCCGAAGGGAGAAAGGCGG
ACAGGTATCCGGTAAGCGGCAGGGTCGGAACAGGAGAGCGCACGAGGGAGCTTCCAGGGGGAAACGCCTG
GTATCTTTATAGTCCTGTCGGGTTTCGCCACCTCTGACTTGAGCGTCGATTTTTGTGATGCTCGTCAGGG
GGGCGGAGCCTATGGAAAAACGCCAGCAACGCGGCCTTTTTACGGTTCCTGGCCTTTTGCTGGCCTTGAA
GCTGTCCCTGATGGTCGTCATCTACCTGCCTGGACAGCATGGCCTGCAACGCGGGCATCCCGATGCCGCC
GGAAGCGAGAAGAATCATAATGGGGAAGGCCATCCAGCCTCGCGTCGAACTAGATGATCCGGCTGTGGAA
TGTGTGTCAGTTAGGGTGTGGAAAGTCCCCAGGCTCCCCAGCAGGCAGAAGTATGCAAAGCATGCATCTC
AATTAGTCAGCAACCAGGTGTGGAAAGTCCCCAGGCTCCCCAGCAGGCAGAAGTATGCAAAGCATGCATC
TCAATTAGTCAGCAACCATAGTCCCGCCCCTAACTCCGCCCATCCCGCCCCTAACTCCGCCCAGTTCCGC
CCATTCTCCGCCCCATGGCTGACTAATTTTTTTTATTTATGCAGAGGCCGAGGCCGCCTCGGCCTCTGAG
CTATTCCAGAAGTAGTGAGGAGGCTTTTTTGGAGGGTGACCGCCACGACCGGTATGGCCAAGCCTTTGTC
TCAAGAAGAATCCACCCTCATTGAAAGAGCAACGGCTACAATCAACAGCATCCCCATCTCTGAAGACTAC
AGCGTCGCCAGCGCAGCTCTCTCTAGCGACGGCCGCATCTTCACTGGTGTCAATGTATATCATTTTACTG
GGGGACCTTGTGCAGAACTCGTGGTGCTGGGCACTGCTGCTGCTGCGGCAGCTGGCAACCTGACTTGTAT
CGTCGCGATCGGAAATGAGAACAGGGGCATCTTGAGCCCCTGCGGACGGTGCCGACAGGTGCTTCTCGAT
CTGCATCCTGGGATCAAAGCCATAGTGAAGGACAGTGATGGACAGCCGACGGCAGTTGGGATTCGTGAAT
TGCTGCCCTCTGGTTATGTGTGGGAGGGCTAACGGTCCGACGCGGCCCGACGGGTCCGAGGGGGGTCGAC
CTCGAAACTTGTTTATTGCAGCTTATAATGGTTACAAATAAAGCAATAGCATCACAAATTTCACAAATAA
AGCATTTTTTTCACTGCATTCTAGTTGTGGTTTGTCCAAACTCATCAATGTATCTTATCATGTCTGGATC
TGATCCGAACCCCTTCCTCGACCAATTCTCATGTTTGACAGCTTATCATCGCAGATCCGGGCAACGTTGT
TGCCATTGCTCGACCAATTCTCATGTTTGACAGCTTATCATCGCAGATCCGTATGGTGCACTCTCAGTAC
AATCTGCTCTGATGCCGCATAGTTAAGCCAGTATCTGCTCCCTGCTTGTGTGTTGGAGGTCGCTGAGTAG
TGCGCGAGCAAAATTTAAGCTACAACAAGGCAAGGCTTGACCGACAATTGCATGAAGAATCTGCTTAGGG
TTAGGCGTTTTGCGCTGCTTCGCGATGTACGGGCCAGATATACGCGTATCTGAGGGGACTAGGGTGTGTT
TAGGCGAAAAGCGGGGCTTCGGTTGTACGCGGTTAGGAGTCCCCTCAGGATATAGTAGTTTCGCTTTTGC
ATAGGGAGGGGGAAATGTAGTCTTATGCAATACTCTTGTAGTCTTGCAACATGGTAACGATGAGTTAGCA
ACATGCCTTACAAGGAGAGAAAAAGCACCGTGCATGCCGATTGGTGGAAGTAAGGTGGTACGATCGTGCC
TTATTAGGAAGGCAACAGACGGGTCTGACATGGATTGGACGAACCACTGAATTCCGCATTGCAGAGATAT
TGTATTTAAGTGCCTAGCTCGATACAATAAACGCCATTTGACCATTCACCACATTGGTGTGCACCTCCAA
GCTGGCCGGGGATCCTCTAGGGCCTCTGAGCTATTCCAGAAGTAGTGAAGAGGCTTTTTTGGAGGCCTAG
GCTTTTGCAAAAAGCTCCGGATCGATCCTGAGAACTTCAGGGTGAGTTTGGGGACCCTTGATTGTTCTTT
CTTTTTCGCTATTGTAAAATTCATGTTATATGGAGGGGGCAAAGTTTTCAGGGTGTTGTTTAGAATGGGA
AGATGTCCCTTGTATCACCATGGACCCTCATGATAATTTTGTTTCTTTCACTTTCTACTCTGTTGACAAC
CATTGTCTCCTCTTATTTTCTTTTCATTTTCTGTAACTTTTTCGTTAAACTTTAGCTTGCATTTGTAACG
AATTTTTAAATTCACTTTTGTTTATTTGTCAGATTGTAAGTACTTTCTCTAATCACTTTTTTTTCAAGGC
AATCAGGGTATATTATATTGTACTTCAGCACAGTTTTAGAGAACAATTGTTATAATTAAATGATAAGGTA
GAATATTTCTGCATATAAATTCTGGCTGGCGTGGAAATATTCTTATTGGTAGAAACAACTACATCCTGGT
CATCATCCTGCCTTTCTCTTTATGGTTACAATGATATACACTGTTTGAGATGAGGATAAAATACTCTGAG
TCCAAACCGGGCCCCTCTGCTAACCATGTTCATGCCTTCTTCTTTTTCCTACAGCTCCTGGGCAACGTGC
TGGTTATTGTGCTGTCTCATCATTTTGGCAAAGAATTGTAATACGACTCACTATAGGGCGAATTGATATG
TCTAGATTAGATAAAAGTAAAGTGATTAACAGCGCATTAGAGCTGCTTAATGAGGTCGGAATCGAAGGTT
TAACAACCCGTAAACTCGCCCAGAAGCTAGGTGTAGAGCAGCCTACATTGTATTGGCATGTAAAAAATAA
GCGGGCTTTGCTCGACGCCTTAGCCATTGAGATGTTAGATAGGCACCATACTCACTTTTGCCCTTTAGAA
GGGGAAAGCTGGCAAGATTTTTTACGTAATAACGCTAAAAGTTTTAGATGTGCTTTACTAAGTCATCGCG
ATGGAGCAAAAGTACATTTAGGTACACGGCCTACAGAAAAACAGTATGAAACTCTCGAAAATCAATTAGC
CTTTTTATGCCAACAAGGTTTTTCACTAGAGAATGCATTATATGCACTCAGCGCTGTGGGGCATTTTACT
TTAGGTTGCGTATTGGAAGATCAAGAGCATCAAGTCGCTAAAGAAGAAAGGGAAACACCTACTACTGATA
GTATGCCGCCATTATTACGACAAGCTATCGAATTATTTGATCACCAAGGTGCAGAGCCAGCCTTCTTATT
CGGCCTTGAATTGATCATATGCGGATTAGAAAAACAACTTAAATGTGAAAGTGGGTCCGCGTACAGCGGA
TCCCGGGAATTCAGATCTTATTAAAGCAGAACTTGTTTATTGCAGCTTATAATGGTTACAAATAAAGCAA
TAGCATCACAAATTTCACAAATAAAGCATTTTTTTCACTGCATTCTAGTTGTGGTTTGTCCAAACTCATC
AATGTATCTTATCATGTCTGGTCGAATCCATGGCGCAGAACTGGTAGGTATGGAAGATCCGCGTTGACAT
TGATTATTGACTAGTTATTAATAGTAATCAATTACGGGGTCATTAGTTCATAGCCCATATATGGAGTTCC
GCGTTACATAACTTACGGTAAATGGCCCGCCTGGCTGACCGCCCAACGACCCCCGCCCATTGACGTCAAT
AATGACGTATGTTCCCATAGTAACGCCAATAGGGACTTTCCATTGACGTCAATGGGTGGAGTATTTACGG
TAAACTGCCCACTTGGCAGTACATCAAGTGTATCATATGCCAAGTACGCCCCCTATTGACGTCAATGACG
GTAAATGGCCCGCCTGGCATTATGCCCAGTACATGACCTTATGGGACTTTCCTACTTGGCAGTACATCTA
CGTATTAGTCATCGCTATTACCATGGTGATGCGGTTTTGGCAGTACATCAATGGGCGTGGATAGCGGTTT
GACTCACGGGGATTTCCAAGTCTCCACCCCATTGACGTCAATGGGAGTTTGTTTTGGCACCAAAATCAAC
GGGACTTTCCAAAATGTCGTAACAACTCCGCCCCATTGACGCAAATGGGCGGTAGGCGTGTACGGTGGGA
GGTCTATATAAGCAGAGCTCTCCCTATCAGTGATAGAGATCTCCCTATCAGTGATAGAGATCGTCGACGA
GCTCGTTTAGTGAACCGTCAGATCGCCTGGAGACGCCATCCACGCTGTTTCGACCTCCATAGAAGACACC
GGGACCGATCCAGCCTCCGGACTCTAGCGTTTAAACTTAAGCTTACCACCATGGATTATAAAGACGATGA
TGACAAGCACCACCACCACCACCACGACAAGGATTGTGAAATGAAACGCACCACACTGGACAGCCCTTTG
GGGAAGCTGGAGCTGTCTGGTTGTGAGCAGGGTCTGCACGAAATAATTTTTCTGGGCAAGGGGACGTCTG
CAGCTGATGCCGTGGAGGTCCCAGCCCCCGCTGCGGTTCTCGGAGGTCCGGAGCCCCTGATACAGGCTAC
AGCCTGGCTGAATGCCTATTTCCACCAGCCCGAGGCTATCGAAGAGTTCCCCGTGCCGGCTCTTCACCAT
CCCGTTTTCCAGCAAGAGTCGTTCACCAGACAGGTGTTATGGAAGCTGCTGAAGGTTGTGAAATTCGGAG
AAGTGATTTCTGAGTCACACTTAGCAGCCCTGGTAGGCAACCCCGCAGCCACGGCAGCAGTGAATACGGC
ACTGGATGGCAATCCTGTCCCTATCCTGATCCCGTGCCACAGAGTGGTCCAGGGGGATTCGGATGTGGGG
CCGTACCTTGGTGGACTGGCCGTGAAGGAATGGCTTCTGGCCCATGAAGGCCACCGGTTGGGGAAGCCAG
GCTTGGGATTCGAACTGGAGGTGCTGTTCCAGGGCCCCGGTACCGCCATCACAAGTTTGTACAAAAAAGC
AGGCTTAATGGCGACCTGCATCGGGGAGAAGATCGAGGATTTTAAAGTTGGAAATCTGCTTGGTAAAGGA
TCATTTGCTGGTGTCTACAGAGCTGAGTCCATTCACACTGGTTTGGAAGTTGCAATCAAAATGATAGATA
AGAAAGCCATGTACAAAGCAGGAATGGTACAGAGAGTCCAAAATGAGGTGAAAATACATTGCCAATTGAA
ACATCCTTCTATCTTGGAGCTTTATAACTATTTTGAAGATAGCAATTATGTGTATCTGGTATTAGAAATG
TGCCATAATGGAGAAATGAACAGGTATCTAAAGAATAGAGTGAAACCCTTCTCAGAAAATGAAGCTCGAC
ACTTCATGCACCAGATCATCACAGGGATGTTGTATCTTCATTCTCATGGTATACTACACCGGGACCTCAC
ACTTTCTAACCTCCTACTGACTCGTAATATGAACATCAAGATTGCTGATTTTGGGCTGGCAACTCAACTG
AAAATGCCACATGAAAAGCACTATACATTATGTGGAACTCCTAACTACATTTCACCAGAAATTGCCACTC
GAAGTGCACATGGCCTTGAATCTGATGTTTGGTCCCTGGGCTGTATGTTTTATACATTACTTATCGGGAG
ACCACCCTTCGACACTGACACAGTCAAGAACACATTAAATAAAGTAGTATTGGCAGATTATGAAATGCCA
ACTTTTTTGTCAATAGAGGCCAAGGACCTTATTCACCAGTTACTTCGTAGAAATCCAGCAGATCGTTTAA
GTCTGTCTTCAGTATTGGACCATCCTTTTATGTCCCGAAATTCTTCAACAAAAAGTAAAGATTTAGGAAC
TGTGGAAGACTCAATTGATAGTGGGCATGCCACAATTTCTACTGCAATTACAGCTTCTTCCAGTACCAGT
ATAAGTGGTAGTTTATTTGACAAAAGAAGACTTTTGATTGGTCAGCCACTCCCAAATAAAATGACTGTAT
TTCCAAAGAATAAAAGTTCAACTGATTTTTCTTCTTCAGGAGATGGAAACAGTTTTTATACTCAGTGGGG
AAATCAAGAAACCAGTAATAGTGGAAGGGGAAGAGTAATTCAAGATGCAGAAGAAAGGCCACATTCTCGA
TACCTTCGTAGAGCTTATTCCTCTGATAGATCTGGCACTTCTAATAGTCAGTCTCAAGCAAAAACATATA
CAATGGAACGATGTCACTCAGCAGAAATGCTTTCAGTGTCCAAAAGATCAGGAGGAGGTGAAAATGAAGA
GAGGTACTCACCCACAGACAACAATGCCAACATTTTTAACTTCTTTAAAGAAAAGACATCCAGTAGTTCT
GGATCTTTTGAAAGACCTGATAACAATCAAGCACTCTCCAATCATCTTTGTCCAGGAAAAACTCCTTTTC
CATTTGCAGACCCGACACCTCAGACTGAAACCGTACAACAGTGGTTTGGGAATCTGCAAATAAATGCTCA
TTTAAGAAAAACTACTGAATATGACAGCATCAGCCCAAACCGGGACTTCCAGGGCCATCCAGATTTGCAG
AAGGACACATCAAAAAATGCCTGGACTGATACAAAAGTCAAAAAGAACTCTGATGCTTCTGATAATGCAC
ATTCTGTAAAACAGCAAAATACCATGAAATATATGACTGCACTTCACAGTAAACCTGAGATAATCCAACA
AGAATGTGTTTTTGGCTCAGATCCTCTTTCTGAACAGAGCAAGACTAGGGGTATGGAGCCACCATGGGGT
TATCAGAATCGTACATTAAGAAGCATTACATCTCCGTTGGTTGCTCACAGGTTAAAACCAATCAGACAGA
AAACCAAAAAGGCTGTGGTGAGCATACTTGATTCAGAGGAGGTGTGTGTGGAGCTTGTAAAGGAGTATGC
ATCTCAAGAATATGTGAAAGAAGTTCTTCAGATATCTAGTGATGGAAATACGATCACTATTTATTATCCA
AATGGTGGTAGAGGTTTTCCTCTTGCTGATAGACCACCCTCACCTACTGACAACATCAGTAGGTACAGCT
TTGACAATTTACCAGAAAAATACTGGCGAAAATATCAATATGCTTCCAGGTTTGTACAGCTTGTAAGATC
TAAATCTCCCAAAATCACTTATTTTACAAGATATGCTAAATGCATTTTGATGGAGAATTCTCCTGGTGCT
GATTTTGAGGTTTGGTTTTATGATGGGGTAAAAATACACAAAACAGAAGATTTCATTCAGGTGATTGAAA
AGACAGGGAAGTCTTACACTTTAAAAAGTGAAAGTGAAGTTAATAGCTTGAAAGAGGAGATAAAAATGTA
TATGGACCATGCTAATGAGGGTCATCGTATTTGTTTAGCACTGGAATCCATAATTTCAGAAGAGGAAAGG
AAAACTAGGAGTGCTCCCTTTTTCCCAATAATCATAGGAAGAAAACCTGGTAGTACTAGTTCACCTAAGG
CCTTATCACCTCCTCCTTCTGTGGATTCAAATTACCCAACGAGAGATAGAGCATCTTTCAACAGAATGGT
CATGCATAGTGCTGCTTCTCCAACACAGGCACCAATCCTTAATCCCTCTATGGTTACAAATGAAGGACTT
GGTCTTACAACTACAGCTTCTGGAACAGACATCTCTTCTAATAGTCTAAAAGATTGTCTTCCTAAATCAG
CACAACTTTTGAAATCTGTTTTTGTGAAAAATGTTGGTTGGGCTACACAGTTAACTAGTGGAGCTGTGTG
GGTTCAGTTTAATGATGGGTCCCAGTTGGTTGTGCAGGCAGGAGTGTCTTCTATCAGTTATACCTCACCA
AATGGTCAAACAACTAGGTATGGAGAAAATGAAAAATTACCAGACTACATCAAACAGAAATTACAGTGTC
TGTCTTCCATCCTTTTGATGTTTTCTAATCCGACTCCTAATTTTCATTAATGATACCCAGCTTTC
